Addgene plasmid #212647: pPB_EF1a_HA-VSVG
Purpose: piggyBac vector to express HA-VSVG
Depositing lab: Paul Blainey. Depositing organization: Broad Institute. Publication: Live-cell transcriptomics with engineered virus-like particles. Najia MA, Le A, Borrajo J, Pruett L, Tsai F, Ogi R, Huang JY, Griffith LG, Daley GQ, Blainey PC. Cell. 2026 Sep 1:S0092-8674(26)00932-3. doi: 10.1016/j.cell.2026.08.005. PubMed 42679822.
Backbone
  Vector backbone: pB-rtTA (Addgene #126034)
  Vector type: Mammalian Expression ; piggyBac
  Selectable markers: Puromycin ; mCherry
Growth in bacteria
  Bacterial resistance: Ampicillin, 100 μg/mL
  Growth temperature: 30°C
  Growth strain: NEB Stable
  Copy number: High Copy
Gene/Insert
  Gene/Insert name: VSVG
  Species: Synthetic
  Promoter: EF1a
  Tag / fusion protein: HA tag (N terminal on insert)
  Cloning method: Gibson Cloning
  Sequencing primers: 5′ gcgatggagtttccccacactg
Terms and licenses: Academic/Nonprofit Terms; Industry Terms: Not Available to Industry
Depositor comments: Please visit https://doi.org/10.1101/2024.10.01.616098 for bioRxiv preprint.
How to cite: pPB_EF1a_HA-VSVG was a gift from Paul Blainey (Addgene plasmid # 212647 ; http://n2t.net/addgene:212647 ; RRID:Addgene_212647)
