[The description below was written by a language model from this plasmid's Addgene catalogue record and pLannotate feature annotations shown in this document.]
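Description:
pPB_EF1a_HA-VSVG is a 10.4 kb piggyBac transposon plasmid for mammalian expression of an HA-tagged vesicular stomatitis virus G glycoprotein, built by Gibson assembly in the pB-rtTA backbone. It is propagated in E. coli through a high-copy ColE1/pUC-type origin with ampicillin resistance (bla under its own promoter). The backbone also retains an f1 origin and remnants of a lac promoter/operator and lacZα region typical of pBluescript-derived vectors. The automated annotation does not call the piggyBac terminal repeats themselves. It does flag short matches to a lambda portal protein, an MoMLV LTR and a G-CSF destabilising element, which are probably stuffer sequence or spurious hits rather than functional parts.

The expression cassette is driven by the human EF-1α core promoter with its intron A, giving strong constitutive transcription in many mammalian cell types. The VSV-G (Indiana strain) coding sequence is annotated in two pieces: a short N-terminal segment, then a single HA-length epitope match, then the remainder of the glycoprotein. This is consistent with the tag sitting just after the signal peptide, so that it would lie at the N terminus of the mature, surface-exposed protein. Downstream on the same strand are mCherry and puromycin N-acetyltransferase, followed by a WPRE to enhance transcript expression and an SV40 polyadenylation signal. No separate promoter is annotated for the markers, so they are presumably co-expressed from the EF-1α transcript, although the linking elements are not identified in the record.

Co-delivered with piggyBac transposase, the cassette can integrate into the genome, and stable cells can be identified by red fluorescence or puromycin selection. The associated work concerns engineered virus-like particles for live-cell transcriptomics, where an epitope-tagged VSV-G would plausibly serve as the particle envelope protein.
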