Features (pLannotate 1.2.2; 23 found; start..end, strand, type, name):
      1..120     +  CDS            B (fragment): PORTL_LAMBD - Experimental evidence at protein level: Swiss-Prot protein existence level 1. Forms the portal vertex of the capsid (PubMed:6228056, PubMed:6232391). This portal plays critical roles in head assembly, genome packaging, neck/tail attachment, and genome ejection (Probable). The portal protein multimerizes as a single ring-shaped homododecamer arranged around a central channel (PubMed:6232391). Binds to the terminase subunits to form the packaging machine (PubMed:7799432). From Escherichia phage lambda (Bacteriophage lambda).
    641..664     -  misc_feature   MCS (fragment): pBluescript multiple cloning site
   1306..1335    +  LTR            3' LTR (ΔU3) (fragment): self-inactivating 3' long terminal repeat (LTR) from Moloney murine leukemia virus
   1375..1586    +  promoter       EF-1α core promoter: core promoter for human elongation factor EF-1α
   1587..2525    +  intron         EF-1α intron A: intron upstream of the start codon of human EF-1α
   2547..2615    +  CDS            VSV-G (fragment): vesicular stomatitis virus G glycoprotein Indiana strain
   2625..2651    +  CDS            3xHA (fragment): three tandem HA epitope tags
   2666..4130    +  CDS            VSV-G (fragment): vesicular stomatitis virus G glycoprotein Indiana strain
   4203..4910    +  CDS            mCherry: mCherry is a basic (constitutively fluorescent) red fluorescent protein published in 2004, derived from Discosoma sp.. It is reported to be a very rapidly-maturing monomer with low acid sensitivity.
   4977..5574    +  CDS            PuroR (fragment): puromycin N-acetyltransferase; pac from Streptomyces; confers resistance to puromycin
   5592..6180    +  misc_feature   WPRE: woodchuck hepatitis virus posttranscriptional regulatory element
   6230..6351    +  polyA_signal   SV40 poly(A) signal: SV40 polyadenylation signal
   6369..6461    +  ncRNA          G-CSF SLDE: Accession: RF00183 - G-CSF factor stem-loop destabilising element (SLDE)
   7158..7625    +  CDS            B (fragment): PORTL_LAMBD - Experimental evidence at protein level: Swiss-Prot protein existence level 1. Forms the portal vertex of the capsid (PubMed:6228056, PubMed:6232391). This portal plays critical roles in head assembly, genome packaging, neck/tail attachment, and genome ejection (Probable). The portal protein multimerizes as a single ring-shaped homododecamer arranged around a central channel (PubMed:6232391). Binds to the terminase subunits to form the packaging machine (PubMed:7799432). From Escherichia phage lambda (Bacteriophage lambda).
   7663..7679    -  protein_bind   lac operator: The lac repressor binds to the lac operator to inhibit transcription in E. coli. This inhibition can be relieved by adding lactose or isopropyl-β-D-thiogalactopyranoside (IPTG). lac repressor encoded by lacI
   7687..7717    -  promoter       lac promoter: promoter for the E. coli lac operon
   7732..7753    -  protein_bind   CAP binding site: CAP binding activates transcription in the presence of cAMP. E. coli catabolite activator protein
   7766..7858    -  CDS            lacI (fragment): lac repressor; lacI; The lac repressor binds to the lac operator to inhibit transcription in E. coli. This inhibition can be relieved by adding lactose or isopropyl-β-D-thiogalactopyranoside (IPTG).
   8041..8629    -  rep_origin     ori: high-copy-number ColE1/pMB1/pBR322/pUC origin of replication
   8800..9660    -  CDS            AmpR: β-lactamase; bla; confers resistance to ampicillin, carbenicillin, and related antibiotics
   9661..9765    -  promoter       AmpR promoter: bla
   9818..10246   -  rep_origin     f1 ori (sequence partly withheld): f1 bacteriophage origin of replication; arrow indicates direction of (+) strand synthesis
  10251..10406   -  CDS            lacZα (fragment): LacZα fragment of β-galactosidase; lacZ fragment
>Addgene plasmid #212647 | pPB_EF1a_HA-VSVG | addgene full sequence | sequence record 420243 | Addgene NGS Result
CGCGCCTCGTTCATTCACGTTTTTGAACCCGTGGAGGACGGGCAGACTCGCGGTGCAAATGTGTTTTACA
GCGTGATGGAGCAGATGAAGATGCTCGACACGCTGCAGAACACGCAGCTAGATTAACCCTAGAAAGATAA
TCATATTGTGACGTACGTTAAAGATAATCATGTGTAAAATTGACGCATGTGTTTTATCGGTCTGTATATC
GAGGTTTATTTATTAATTTGAATAGATATTAAGTTTTATTATATTTACACTTACATACTAATAATAAATT
CAACAAACAATTTATTTATGTTTATTTATTTATTAAAAAAAACAAAAACTCAAAATTTCTTCTATAAAGT
AACAAAACTTTTATGAGGGACAGCCCCCCCCCAAAGCCCCCAGGGATGTAATTACGTCCCTCCCCCGCTA
GGGGGCAGCAGCGAGCCGCCCGGGGCTCCGCTCCGGTCCGGCGCTCCCCCCGCATCCCCGAGCCGGCAGC
GTGCGGGGACAGCCCGGGCACGGGGAAGGTGGCACGGGATCGCTTTCCTCTGAACGCTTCTCGCTGCTCT
TTGAGCCTGCAGACACCTGGGGGGATACGGGGAAAAGGCCTCCACCATAAAGATGGTTAATTAACCCACC
CAAGATCTGGATCGATAAGCTTGATATCGAATTCGGGAGGTGGTCCCTGCAGTTACGCCAATGATAACCC
CCGCCAGAAAAATCTTAGTAGCCTTCCCTTTTTGTTTTCCGTGCCCCAACTCGGCGGATTGACTCGGCCC
CTTCCGGAAACACCCGAATCAACTTCTAGTCAAATTATTGTTCACGCCGCAATGACCCACCCCTGGCCCG
CGTCTGTGGAACTGACCCCTGGTGTACAGGAGAGTTCGCTGCTGAAAGTGGTCCCAAAGGGGTACTAGTT
TTTAAGCTCCCAACTCCCCCTCCCCCAGCGTCTGGAGGATTCCACACCCTCGCACCGCAGGGGCGAGGAA
GTGGGCGGAGTCCGGTTTTGGCGCCAGCCGCTGAGGCTGCCAAGCAGAAAAGCCACCGCTGAGGAGACTC
CGGTCACTGTCCTCGCCCCGCCTCCCCCTTCCCTCCCCTTGGGGACCACCGGGCGCCACGCCGCGAACGG
TAAGTGCCGCGGTCGTCGGCGCCTCCGCCCTCCCCCTAGGGCCCCAATTCCCAGCGGGCGCGGCGCGCGG
CCCCGCGCGCAGCTCCCGGCTCCCTCCCCCTTCGGATGTGGCTTGAGCTGTAGGCGCGGAGTCCTGCAGC
CCCGATAAAATAAAAGATTTTATTTAGTCTCCAGAAAAAGGGGGGAATGAAAGACCCCACCTGTAGGTTT
GGCAATCTTGAAAGGAGTGGGAATTGGCTCCGGTGCCCGTCAGTGGGCAGAGCGCACATCGCCCACAGTC
CCCGAGAAGTTGGGGGGAGGGGTCGGCAATTGATCCGGTGCCTAGAGAAGGTGGCGCGGGGTAAACTGGG
AAAGTGATGTCGTGTACTGGCTCCGCCTTTTTCCCGAGGGTGGGGGAGAACCGTATATAAGTGCAGTAGT
CGCCGTGAACGTTCTTTTTCGCAACGGGTTTGCCGCCAGAACACAGGTAAGTGCCGTGTGTGGTTCCCGC
GGGCCTGGCCTCTTTACGGGTTATGGCCCTTGCGTGCCTTGAATTACTTCCACCTGGCTGCAGTACGTGA
TTCTTGATCCCGAGCTTCGGGTTGGAAGTGGGTGGGAGAGTTCGAGGCCTTGCGCTTAAGGAGCCCCTTC
GCCTCGTGCTTGAGTTGAGGCCTGGCCTGGGCGCTGGGGCCGCCGCGTGCGAATCTGGTGGCACCTTCGC
GCCTGTCTCGCTGCTTTCGATAAGTCTCTAGCCATTTAAAATTTTTGATGACCTGCTGCGACGCTTTTTT
TCTGGCAAGATAGTCTTGTAAATGCGGGCCAAGATCTGCACACTGGTATTTCGGTTTTTGGGGCCGCGGG
CGGCGACGGGGCCCGTGCGTCCCAGCGCACATGTTCGGCGAGGCGGGGCCTGCGAGCGCGGCCACCGAGA
ATCGGACGGGGGTAGTCTCAAGCTGGCCGGCCTGCTCTGGTGCCTGGCCTCGCGCCGCCGTGTATCGCCC
CGCCCTGGGCGGCAAGGCTGGCCCGGTCGGCACCAGTTGCGTGAGCGGAAAGATGGCCGCTTCCCGGCCC
TGCTGCAGGGAGCTCAAAATGGAGGACGCGGCGCTCGGGAGAGCGGGCGGGTGAGTCACCCACACAAAGG
AAAAGGGCCTTTCCGTCCTCAGCCGTCGCTTCATGTGACTCCACGGAGTACCGGGCGCCGTCCAGGCACC
TCGATTAGTTCTCGAGCTTTTGGAGTACGTCGTCTTTAGGTTGGGGGGAGGGGTTTTATGCGATGGAGTT
TCCCCACACTGAGTGGGTGGAGACTGAAGTTAGGCCAGCTTGGCACTTGATGTAATTCTCCTTGGAATTT
GCCCTTTTTGAGTTTGGATCTTGGTTCATTCTCAAGCCTCAGACAGTGGTTCAAAGTTTTTTTCTTCCAT
TTCAGGTGTCGTGACGTACGGCCACCATGAAGTGCCTTTTGTACTTAGCCTTTTTATTCATTGGGGTGAA
TTGCAAGTTCACCATAGTTTTTCCATCCGGAGGATACCCATACGATGTTCCAGATTACGCTGGCGGAAGC
TTGGGACACAACCAAAAAGGAAACTGGAAAAATGTTCCTTCTAATTACCATTATTGCCCGTCAAGCTCAG
ATTTAAATTGGCATAATGACTTAATAGGCACAGCCTTACAAGTCAAAATGCCCAAGAGTCACAAGGCTAT
TCAAGCAGATGGTTGGATGTGTCATGCTTCCAAATGGGTCACTACTTGTGATTTCCGCTGGTATGGACCG
AAGTATATAACACATTCCATCCGATCCTTCACTCCATCTGTAGAACAATGCAAGGAAAGCATTGAACAAA
CGAAACAAGGAACTTGGCTGAATCCAGGCTTCCCTCCTCAAAGTTGTGGATATGCAACTGTGACGGATGC
CGAAGCAGTGATTGTCCAGGTGACTCCTCACCATGTGCTGGTTGATGAATACACAGGAGAATGGGTTGAT
TCACAGTTCATCAACGGAAAATGCAGCAATTACATATGCCCCACTGTCCATAACTCTACAACCTGGCATT
CTGACTATAAGGTCAAAGGGCTATGTGATTCTAACCTCATTTCCATGGACATCACCTTCTTCTCAGAGGA
CGGAGAGCTATCATCCCTGGGAAAGGAGGGCACAGGGTTCAGAAGTAACTACTTTGCTTATGAAACTGGA
GGCAAGGCCTGCAAAATGCAATACTGCAAGCATTGGGGAGTCAGACTCCCATCAGGTGTCTGGTTCGAGA
TGGCTGATAAGGATCTCTTTGCTGCAGCCAGATTCCCTGAATGCCCAGAAGGGTCAAGTATCTCTGCTCC
ATCTCAGACCTCAGTGGATGTAAGTCTAATTCAGGACGTTGAGAGGATCTTGGATTATTCCCTCTGCCAA
GAAACCTGGAGCAAAATCAGAGCGGGTCTTCCAATCTCTCCAGTGGATCTCAGCTATCTTGCTCCTAAAA
ACCCAGGAACCGGTCCTGCTTTCACCATAATCAATGGTACCCTAAAATACTTTGAGACCAGATACATCAG
AGTCGATATTGCTGCTCCAATCCTCTCAAGAATGGTCGGAATGATCAGTGGAACTACCACAGAAAGGGAA
CTGTGGGATGACTGGGCACCATATGAAGACGTGGAAATTGGACCCAATGGAGTTCTGAGGACCAGTTCAG
GATATAAGTTTCCTTTATACATGATTGGACATGGTATGTTGGACTCCGATCTTCATCTTAGCTCAAAGGC
TCAGGTGTTCGAACATCCTCACATTCAAGACGCTGCTTCGCAACTTCCTGATGATGAGAGTTTATTTTTT
GGTGATACTGGGCTATCCAAAAATCCAATCGAGCTTGTAGAAGGTTGGTTCAGTAGTTGGAAAAGCTCTA
TTGCCTCTTTTTTCTTTATCATAGGGTTAATCATTGGACTATTCTTGGTTCTCCGAGTTGGTATCCATCT
TTGCATTAAATTAAAGCACACCAAGAAAAGACAGATTTATACAGACATAGAGATGAACCGACTTGGAAAG
GAATTCGGATCCGGCGCAACAAACTTCTCTCTGCTGAAACAAGCCGGAGATGTCGAAGAGAATCCTGGAC
CGATGGTGTCCAAGGGCGAGGAAGATAACATGGCCATCATCAAGGAGTTCATGAGGTTTAAGGTCCACAT
GGAGGGTTCAGTCAATGGCCACGAGTTCGAGATTGAAGGCGAGGGCGAGGGCCGCCCCTACGAAGGGACA
CAGACGGCGAAATTGAAGGTGACCAAAGGCGGGCCATTGCCCTTCGCATGGGACATCTTGTCCCCTCAGT
TTATGTATGGCAGCAAGGCCTATGTTAAGCACCCCGCTGATATCCCGGACTACTTGAAGCTGTCCTTTCC
AGAGGGGTTTAAATGGGAGCGCGTTATGAATTTCGAAGACGGAGGAGTGGTTACGGTGACGCAGGACTCA
TCCCTGCAGGACGGAGAATTTATATATAAGGTTAAGTTGAGAGGCACAAACTTCCCAAGCGACGGCCCTG
TGATGCAGAAGAAAACAATGGGGTGGGAAGCTTCCAGCGAGCGCATGTACCCCGAAGATGGCGCCCTCAA
GGGCGAGATAAAGCAAAGGCTGAAACTTAAGGACGGCGGTCATTACGACGCGGAGGTCAAGACAACTTAC
AAGGCTAAAAAACCCGTTCAGTTGCCTGGGGCTTACAATGTTAATATCAAACTTGACATCACAAGCCACA
ATGAAGACTATACGATCGTGGAGCAGTATGAACGAGCGGAAGGCAGGCACTCAACGGGGGGGATGGACGA
GCTTTACAAGGGATCCGGCGCAACAAACTTCTCTCTGCTCAAACAAGCCGGCGACGTCGAAGAGAATCCT
GGGCCGATGACCGAGTACAAGCCCACGGTGCGCCTCGCCACCCGCGACGACGTCCCCAGGGCCGTACGCA
CCCTCGCCGCCGCGTTCGCCGACTACCCCGCCACGCGCCACACCGTCGATCCGGACCGCCACATCGAGCG
GGTCACCGAGCTGCAAGAACTCTTCCTCACGCGCGTCGGGCTCGACATCGGCAAGGTGTGGGTCGCGGAC
GACGGCGCCGCGGTGGCGGTCTGGACCACGCCGGAGAGCGTCGAAGCGGGGGCGGTGTTCGCCGAGATCG
GCCCGCGCATGGCCGAGTTGAGCGGTTCCCGGCTGGCCGCGCAGCAACAGATGGAAGGCCTCCTGGCGCC
GCACCGGCCCAAGGAGCCCGCGTGGTTCCTGGCCACCGTCGGCGTCTCGCCCGACCACCAGGGCAAGGGT
CTGGGCAGCGCCGTCGTGCTCCCCGGAGTGGAGGCGGCCGAGCGCGCCGGGGTGCCCGCCTTCCTGGAGA
CCTCCGCGCCCCGCAACCTCCCCTTCTACGAGCGGCTCGGCTTCACCGTCACCGCCGACGTCGAGGTGCC
CGAAGGACCGCGCACCTGGTGCATGACCCGCAAGCCCGGTGCCTAAACGCGTTAAGTCGACAATCAACCT
CTGGATTACAAAATTTGTGAAAGATTGACTGGTATTCTTAACTATGTTGCTCCTTTTACGCTATGTGGAT
ACGCTGCTTTAATGCCTTTGTATCATGCTATTGCTTCCCGTATGGCTTTCATTTTCTCCTCCTTGTATAA
ATCCTGGTTGCTGTCTCTTTATGAGGAGTTGTGGCCCGTTGTCAGGCAACGTGGCGTGGTGTGCACTGTG
TTTGCTGACGCAACCCCCACTGGTTGGGGCATTGCCACCACCTGTCAGCTCCTTTCCGGGACTTTCGCTT
TCCCCCTCCCTATTGCCACGGCGGAACTCATCGCCGCCTGCCTTGCCCGCTGCTGGACAGGGGCTCGGCT
GTTGGGCACTGACAATTCCGTGGTGTTGTCGGGGAAATCATCGTCCTTTCCTTGGCTGCTCGCCTGTGTT
GCCACCTGGATTCTGCGCGGGACGTCCTTCTGCTACGTCCCTTCGGCCCTCAATCCAGCGGACCTTCCTT
CCCGCGGCCTGCTGCCGGCTCTGCGGCCTCTTCCGCGTCTTCGCCTTCGCCCTCAGACGAGTCGGATCTC
CCTTTGGGCCGCCTCCCCGCCTCGAGTCTAGAGGGCCCGTTTAAACCCGCTGATCAGCCTAACTAACTAA
ACTTGTTTATTGCAGCTTATAATGGTTACAAATAAAGCAATAGCATCACAAATTTCACAAATAAAGCATT
TTTTTCACTGCATTCTAGTTGTGGTTTGTCCAAACTCATCAATGTATCTTATCATGTCTGGAATTGACTC
AAATGATGTCAATTAGTCTATCAGAAGCTCATCTGGTCTCCCTTCCGGGGGACAAGACATCCCTGTTTAA
TATTTAAACAGCAGTGTTCCCAAACTGGGTTCTTATATCCCTTGCTCTGGTCAACCAGGTTGCAGGGTTT
CCTGTCCTCACAGGAACGAAGTCCCTAAAGAAACAGTGGCAGCCAGGTTTAGCCCCGGAATTGACTGGAT
TCCTTTTTTAGGGCCCATTGGTATGGCTTTTTCCCCGTATCCCCCCAGGTGTCTGCAGGCTCAAAGAGCA
GCGAGAAGCGTTCAGAGGAAAGCGATCCCGTGCCACCTTCCCCGTGCCCGGGCTGTCCCCGCACGCTGCC
GGCTCGGGGATGCGGGGGGAGCGCCGGACCGGAGCGGAGCCCCGGGCGGCTCGCTGCTGCCCCCTAGCGG
GGGAGGGACGTAATTACATCCCTGGGGGCTTTGGGGGGGGGCTGTCCCTGATATCTATAACAAGAAAATA
TATATATAATAAGTTATCACGTAAGTAGAACATGAAATAACAATATAATTATCGTATGAGTTAAATCTTA
AAAGTCACGTAAAAGATAATCATGCGTCATTTTGACTCACGCGGTCGTTATAGTTCAAAATCAGTGACAC
TTACCGCATTGACAAGCACGCCTCACGGGAGCTCCAAGCGGCGACTGAGATGTCCTAAATGCACAGCGAC
GGATTCGCGCTATTTAGAAAGAGAGAGCAATATTTCAAGAATGCATGCGTCAATTTTACGCAGACTATCT
TTCTAGGGTTAATCTAGCTGCATCAGGATCATATCGTCGGGTCTTTTTTCCGGCTCAGTCATCGCCCAAG
CTGGCGCTATCTGGGCATCGGGGAGGAAGAAGCCCGTGCCTTTTCCCGCGAGGTTGAAGCGGCATGGAAA
GAGTTTGCCGAGGATGACTGCTGCTGCATTGACGTTGAGCGAAAACGCACGTTTACCATGATGATTCGGG
AAGGTGTGGCCATGCACGCCTTTAACGGTGAACTGTTCGTTCAGGCCACCTGGGATACCAGTTCGTCGCG
GCTTTTCCGGACACAGTTCCGGATGGTCAGCCCGAAGCGCATCAGCAACCCGAACAATACCGGCGACAGC
CGGAACTGCCGTGCCGGTGTGCAGATTAATGACAGCGGTGCGGCGCTGGGATATTACGTCAGCGAGGACG
GGTATCCTGGCTGGATGCCGCAGAAATGGACATGGATACCCCGTGAGTTACCCGGCGGGCGCGCTTGGCG
TAATCATGGTCATAGCTGTTTCCTGTGTGAAATTGTTATCCGCTCACAATTCCACACAACATACGAGCCG
GAAGCATAAAGTGTAAAGCCTGGGGTGCCTAATGAGTGAGCTAACTCACATTAATTGCGTTGCGCTCACT
GCCCGCTTTCCAGTCGGGAAACCTGTCGTGCCAGCTGCATTAATGAATCGGCCAACGCGCGGGGAGAGGC
GGTTTGCGTATTGGGCGCTCTTCCGCTTCCTCGCTCACTGACTCGCTGCGCTCGGTCGTTCGGCTGCGGC
GAGCGGTATCAGCTCACTCAAAGGCGGTAATACGGTTATCCACAGAATCAGGGGATAACGCAGGAAAGAA
CATGTGAGCAAAAGGCCAGCAAAAGGCCAGGAACCGTAAAAAGGCCGCGTTGCTGGCGTTTTTCCATAGG
CTCCGCCCCCCTGACGAGCATCACAAAAATCGACGCTCAAGTCAGAGGTGGCGAAACCCGACAGGACTAT
AAAGATACCAGGCGTTTCCCCCTGGAAGCTCCCTCGTGCGCTCTCCTGTTCCGACCCTGCCGCTTACCGG
ATACCTGTCCGCCTTTCTCCCTTCGGGAAGCGTGGCGCTTTCTCATAGCTCACGCTGTAGGTATCTCAGT
TCGGTGTAGGTCGTTCGCTCCAAGCTGGGCTGTGTGCACGAACCCCCCGTTCAGCCCGACCGCTGCGCCT
TATCCGGTAACTATCGTCTTGAGTCCAACCCGGTAAGACACGACTTATCGCCACTGGCAGCAGCCACTGG
TAACAGGATTAGCAGAGCGAGGTATGTAGGCGGTGCTACAGAGTTCTTGAAGTGGTGGCCTAACTACGGC
TACACTAGAAGAACAGTATTTGGTATCTGCGCTCTGCTGAAGCCAGTTACCTTCGGAAAAAGAGTTGGTA
GCTCTTGATCCGGCAAACAAACCACCGCTGGTAGCGGTGGTTTTTTTGTTTGCAAGCAGCAGATTACGCG
CAGAAAAAAAGGATCTCAAGAAGATCCTTTGATCTTTTCTACGGGGTCTGACGCTCAGTGGAACGAAAAC
TCACGTTAAGGGATTTTGGTCATGAGATTATCAAAAAGGATCTTCACCTAGATCCTTTTAAATTAAAAAT
GAAGTTTTAAATCAATCTAAAGTATATATGAGTAAACTTGGTCTGACAGTTACCAATGCTTAATCAGTGA
GGCACCTATCTCAGCGATCTGTCTATTTCGTTCATCCATAGTTGCCTGACTCCCCGTCGTGTAGATAACT
ACGATACGGGAGGGCTTACCATCTGGCCCCAGTGCTGCAATGATACCGCGAGACCCACGCTCACCGGCTC
CAGATTTATCAGCAATAAACCAGCCAGCCGGAAGGGCCGAGCGCAGAAGTGGTCCTGCAACTTTATCCGC
CTCCATCCAGTCTATTAATTGTTGCCGGGAAGCTAGAGTAAGTAGTTCGCCAGTTAATAGTTTGCGCAAC
GTTGTTGCCATTGCTACAGGCATCGTGGTGTCACGCTCGTCGTTTGGTATGGCTTCATTCAGCTCCGGTT
CCCAACGATCAAGGCGAGTTACATGATCCCCCATGTTGTGCAAAAAAGCGGTTAGCTCCTTCGGTCCTCC
GATCGTTGTCAGAAGTAAGTTGGCCGCAGTGTTATCACTCATGGTTATGGCAGCACTGCATAATTCTCTT
ACTGTCATGCCATCCGTAAGATGCTTTTCTGTGACTGGTGAGTACTCAACCAAGTCATTCTGAGAATAGT
GTATGCGGCGACCGAGTTGCTCTTGCCCGGCGTCAATACGGGATAATACCGCGCCACATAGCAGAACTTT
AAAAGTGCTCATCATTGGAAAACGTTCTTCGGGGCGAAAACTCTCAAGGATCTTACCGCTGTTGAGATCC
AGTTCGATGTAACCCACTCGTGCACCCAACTGATCTTCAGCATCTTTTACTTTCACCAGCGTTTCTGGGT
GAGCAAAAACAGGAAGGCAAAATGCCGCAAAAAAGGGAATAAGGGCGACACGGAAATGTTGAATACTCAT
ACTCTTCCTTTTTCAATATTATTGAAGCATTTATCAGGGTTATTGTCTCATGAGCGGATACATATTTGAA
TGTATTTAGAAAAATAAACAAATAGGGGTTCCGCGCACATTTCCCCGAAAAGTGCCACCTAAATTGTAAG
CGTTAATATTTTGTTAAAATTCGCGTTAAATTTTTGTTAAATCAGCTCATTTTTTAACCAATAGGCCGAA
ATCGGCAAAATCCCTTATAAATCAAAAGAATAGACCGAGATAGGGT
[37 nt withheld, positions 9917-9953]
AAAGAACGTGGACTCCAACGTCAAAGG
[49 nt withheld, positions 9981-10029]
T
[91 nt withheld, positions 10031-10121]
G
[124 nt withheld, positions 10123-10246]
CCCATTCGCCATTCAGGCTGCGCAACTGTTGGGAAGGGCGATCGGTGCGGGCCTCTTCGCTATTACGCCA
GCTGGCGAAAGGGGGATGTGCTGCAAGGCGATTAAGTTGGGTAACGCCAGGGTTTTCCCAGTCACGACGT
TGTAAAACGACGGCCAGTGAG
